Addgene plasmid #1111: piHGpd/G81S
Depositing lab: Susan Lindquist. Depositing organization: Whitehead Institute for Biomedical Research. Publication: Identification of SSF1, CNS1, and HCH1 as multicopy suppressors of a Saccharomyces cerevisiae Hsp90 loss-of-function mutation. Nathan DF, Vos MH, Lindquist S. Proc Natl Acad Sci U S A 1999 Feb 16;96(4):1409-14. 10.1073/pnas.96.4.1409 PubMed 9990037.
Backbone
  Vector backbone: pRS303
  Backbone manufacturer: ATCC (#77189)
  Backbone size w/o insert (bp): 4453
  Vector type: Yeast Expression
Growth in bacteria
  Bacterial resistance: Ampicillin, 100 μg/mL
  Growth temperature: 37°C
  Growth strain: DH5alpha
  Copy number: High Copy
Gene/Insert
  Gene/Insert name: HSP82 (alt name: Hsp90)
  Species: S. cerevisiae (budding yeast)
  Insert size (bp): 3800
  Mutation: HSP82 with glycine 81 changed to serine; regulated by the strong constitutive promoter GPD
  GenBank ID: K01387
  Entrez Gene: HSP82 (a.k.a. YPL240C, HSP90)
  Cloning method: Restriction Enzyme; 5′ cloning site ClaI (not destroyed); 3′ cloning site NotI (not destroyed)
  Sequencing primers: 5′ n/a
Terms and licenses: Academic/Nonprofit Terms; Industry Terms: Not Available to Industry
How to cite: piHGpd/G81S was a gift from Susan Lindquist (Addgene plasmid # 1111 ; http://n2t.net/addgene:1111 ; RRID:Addgene_1111)
