[The description below was written by a language model from this plasmid's Addgene catalogue record and pLannotate feature annotations shown in this document.]
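Description:
piHGpd/G81S is a yeast expression plasmid built on pRS303, a pBluescript-derived integrating shuttle vector. The feature table shows no yeast replication origin or centromere, so stable maintenance in Saccharomyces cerevisiae depends on integration into the genome, with selection through the HIS3 auxotrophic marker and its native promoter. In E. coli the plasmid is propagated from a high-copy ColE1/pUC-type origin under ampicillin selection (AmpR, β-lactamase). The backbone also retains an f1 origin, lacZα and lac regulatory remnants, and T3 and T7 promoters flanking the split multiple cloning site. Short annotated fragments such as bom, rop, lacI and a 17-bp "gypsy insulator" hit are probably backbone remnants or incidental matches rather than functional parts.

The payload, cloned between ClaI and NotI, is the S. cerevisiae HSP82 gene encoding the Hsp90 molecular chaperone. It carries a point mutation changing glycine 81 to serine and is placed under the strong constitutive GPD (TDH3/GAP) promoter. The sequenced record, about 8.3 kb, agrees with the catalogued backbone and insert sizes. It shows the promoter followed by the full HSP82 open reading frame and then downstream genomic sequence that includes a fragment of the neighbouring CIN2 gene. This flanking region presumably supplies the native HSP82 3′ end, although no terminator is annotated, and no epitope tags or reporters are annotated either.

The associated publication concerns multicopy suppressors of an Hsp90 loss-of-function mutation in yeast. This suggests the plasmid provides stable, constitutive expression of the G81S mutant allele for genetic analysis of Hsp90 function, but the record does not describe the allele's phenotype.
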