Features (pLannotate 1.2.2; 23 found; start..end, strand, type, name):
      1..644     +  promoter       GAP promoter: S. cerevisiae TDH3; promoter for glyceraldehyde-3-phosphate dehydrogenase
    766..2892    +  CDS            HSP82 (sequence partly withheld): HSP82_YEAST - Also known as HSP90. Experimental evidence at protein level: Swiss-Prot protein existence level 1. Molecular chaperone that promotes the maturation, structural maintenance and proper regulation of specific target proteins involved in cell cycle control and signal transduction. Undergoes a functional cycle that is linked to its ATPase activity. The nucleotide-free form of the dimer is found in an open conformation in which the N-termini are not dimerized and the complex is ready for client protein binding. Binding of ATP induces large conformational changes, resulting in the forma
   3201..3217    +  protein_bind   gypsy insulator (fragment): chromatin insulator from Drosophila Su(Hw), CP190, and Mod(mdg4)67.2
   3237..3842    +  CDS            CIN2 (fragment): TBCC_YEAST - Experimental evidence at protein level: Swiss-Prot protein existence level 1. Tubulin-folding protein; involved in the early step of the tubulin folding pathway. From Saccharomyces cerevisiae (strain ATCC 204508 / S288c) (Baker's yeast).
   3846..3887    -  misc_feature   MCS (fragment): pBluescript multiple cloning site
   3896..3914    -  promoter       T7 promoter: promoter for bacteriophage T7 RNA polymerase
   3917..4074    +  CDS            lacZα (fragment): LacZα fragment of β-galactosidase; lacZ fragment
   4078..4506    +  rep_origin     f1 ori (sequence partly withheld): f1 bacteriophage origin of replication; arrow indicates direction of (+) strand synthesis
   4534..4585    -  misc_feature   bom (fragment): basis of mobility region from pBR322
   4793..5455    -  CDS            HIS3: imidazoleglycerol-phosphate dehydratase, required for histidine biosynthesis; S. cerevisiae HIS3; yeast auxotrophic marker
   5456..5643    -  promoter       HIS3 promoter: S. cerevisiae HIS3
   5693..5773    +  CDS            MRM1 (fragment): MRM1_YEAST - Also known as PET56 From Saccharomyces cerevisiae (strain ATCC 204508 / S288c) (Baker's yeast).
   5774..5823    -  misc_feature   bom (fragment): basis of mobility region from pBR322
   5925..5960    -  CDS            rop (fragment): Rop protein, which maintains plasmids at low copy number; rop
   6055..6159    +  promoter       AmpR promoter: bla
   6160..7020    +  CDS            AmpR: β-lactamase; bla; confers resistance to ampicillin, carbenicillin, and related antibiotics
   7191..7779    +  rep_origin     ori: high-copy-number ColE1/pMB1/pBR322/pUC origin of replication
   7962..8054    +  CDS            lacI (fragment): lac repressor; lacI; The lac repressor binds to the lac operator to inhibit transcription in E. coli. This inhibition can be relieved by adding lactose or isopropyl-β-D-thiogalactopyranoside (IPTG).
   8067..8088    +  protein_bind   CAP binding site: CAP binding activates transcription in the presence of cAMP. E. coli catabolite activator protein
   8103..8133    +  promoter       lac promoter: promoter for the E. coli lac operon
   8141..8157    +  protein_bind   lac operator: The lac repressor binds to the lac operator to inhibit transcription in E. coli. This inhibition can be relieved by adding lactose or isopropyl-β-D-thiogalactopyranoside (IPTG). lac repressor encoded by lacI
   8202..8220    +  promoter       T3 promoter: promoter for bacteriophage T3 RNA polymerase
   8232..8274    -  misc_feature   MCS (fragment): pBluescript multiple cloning site
>Addgene plasmid #1111 | piHGpd/G81S | addgene full sequence | sequence record 244294 | Addgene NGS Result
TCATTATCAATACTGCCATTTCAAAGAATACGTAAATAATTAATAGTAGTGATTTTCCTAACTTTATTTA
GTCAAAAAATTAGCCTTTTAATTCTGCTGTAACCCGTACATGCCCAAAATAGGGGGCGGGTTACACAGAA
TATATAACATCGTAGGTGTCTGGGTGAACAGTTTATTCCTGGCATCCACTAAATATAATGGAGCCCGCTT
TTTAAGCTGGCATCCAGAAAAAAAAAGAATCCCAGCACCAAAATATTGTTTTCTTCACCAACCATCAGTT
CATAGGTCCATTCTCTTAGCGCAACTACAGAGAACAGGGGCACAAACAGGCAAAAAACGGGCACAACCTC
AATGGAGTGATGCAACCTGCCTGGAGTAAATGATGACACAAGGCAATTGACCCACGCATGTATCTATCTC
ATTTTCTTACACCTTCTATTACCTTCTGCTCTCTCTGATTTGGAAAAAGCTGAAAAAAAAGGTTGAAACC
AGTTCCCTGAAATTATTCCCCTACTTGACTAATAAGTATATAAAGACGGTAGGTATTGATTGTAATTCTG
TAAATCTATTTCTTAAACTTCTTAAATTCTACTTTTATAGTTAGTCTTTTTTTTAGTTTTAAAACACCAA
GAACTTAGTTTCGACGGATCCGATTCTTAACATCTGTGACCTCCTCATTTCTTCCCGCTGTATTAGAGTT
CAAGAAATCATACCTGATAGAAAATAGAGTCCTATAAACAAAAGCACAAACAAACACGCAAAGATATGGC
TAGTGAAACTTTTGAATTTCAAGCTGAAATTACTCAGTTGATGAGTTTGATCATCAACACCGTCTATTCT
AACAAGGAAATTTTCTTGAGAGAACTGATATCTAATGCCTCGGATGCGTTGGATAAAATTAGATACAAAT
CTTTGTCTGATCCAAAGCAATTGGAAACAGAACCAGATCTCTTTATTAGAATCACTCCAAAGCCAGAGCA
AAAAGTTTTGGAAATCAGAGATTCTAGTATTGGTATGACCAAGGCTGAATTGATTAATAACTTGGGTACC
ATTGCCAAGTCTGGTACCAAAGCCTTCATGGAAGCTCTATCTGCTGGTGCCGATGTATCCATGATTGGTC
AATTCGGTGTTGGTTTTTACTCTTTATTCTTAGTTGCCGACAGAGTTCAGGTTATTTCAAAGAGCAACGA
CGACGAACAATACATCTGGGAATCCAACGCTGGTGGTTCTTTCACTGTTACTCTAGACGAAGTTAATGAA
AGAATTGGTAGGGGTACCATCTTGAGGTTATTCTTGAAAGATGACCAATTGGAGTACTTGGAAGAAAAGA
GAATAAAGGAAGTTATCAAGAGACATTCTGAGTTCGTGGCCTACCCAATCCAATTAGTCGTCACCAAGGA
AGTTGAAAAGGAAGTTCCAATTCCAGAAGAAGAAAAGAAAGACGAGGAAAAGAAGGATGAGGAAAAGAAG
GATGAAGACGACAAGAAACCAAAATTGGAAGAAGTCGATGAAGAAGAGGAAAAGAAGCCAAAGACGAAAA
AAGTTAAAGAAGAAGTTCAAGAGATAGAAGAACTAAACAAG
[771 nt withheld, positions 1582-2352]
TTGGAAGAAACTGACGAAGAAAAAGCTGAAAGAGAGAAGGAGATCAAAGAATATGAACCATTGACCAAGG
CCTTGAAAGAAATTTTGGGTGACCAAGTGGAGAAAGTTGTTGTTTCTTACAAATTGTTGGATGCCCCAGC
TGCTATCAGAACTGGTCAATTTGGTTGGTCTGCTAACATGGAAAGAATCATGAAGGCTCAAGCCTTGAGA
GACTCTTCCATGTCCTCCTACATGTCTTCCAAGAAGACTTTCGAAATTTCTCCAAAATCTCCAATTATCA
AGGAATTGAAAAAGAGAGTTGACGAAGGTGGTGCTCAAGACAAGACTGTCAAGGACTTGACTAAGTTATT
ATATGAAACTGCTTTGTTGACTTCCGGCTTCAGTTTGGACGAACCAACTTCCTTTGCATCAAGAATTAAC
AGATTGATCTCTTTGGGTTTGAACATTGATGAGGATGAAGAAACAGAGACTGCTCCAGAAGCATCCACCG
CAGCTCCGGTTGAAGAGGTTCCAGCTGACACCGAAATGGAAGAGGTAGATTAGGTAGAACATCATGGCCT
TGAATAGGTTATAAACAAAACATAATATAACGTATAGGTATTCGAATGAATAAATAAGTATGTAAATAGG
GCATCTGCATGGAAATAACTGGGTAAAACATTACAATGTATTTTTTTAGAGTTTTCACTATTCCGACGCG
TCTAGTGTGTCATACAAAACGCGAAGAATCTGAAATCGTGAAATATACTTAAGAATATAACTGAAATAGC
TTAAGCATAAATGGACTTTACTGCGAAGATAAAGGGTATGTTGAAACTCATCTGCTTTCATTATGCGTCC
AACTAATTAACATTGCATATTTTCGTATACTATTTTTTTGTGTAGAGCTCGAACGAGAACTCTCAGAGAC
GAGTGACTATAAGACCTTGCAGAAGAAGACCATAAGTCTTCGAAGTGAGCTGAATACTCTGTCACATTCT
TTGACATCTTATGAAAAAGAACACTTCTCCAATGATATAGAAAATGTATTAAAATCTATTAATGCAAAAT
TATCTGAGTCAAAGGGCAAAAAACGACTATTCTCCTTCAAACAGAAAAATTCATCATCAGCCGTTCATAA
GAATGTTGAACGTACGGAGCTTGCGAATGCGCCGGCGTATACCACTACTTTGAAAAAGCATTATGTCTTG
GAGAAGGGTGATTCAGCTTTTGAAAATTTAGAGTTTTGTACTGTTACATCAACAACAGATTATAGTGGCA
ATAGTGCCCTTTCTGGTTCTTTGTGCTTTCGCAATATTACTAAATGTGTCATAAACTTACAAAGGATTTT
CTTTCAAACAGGGAGTATTTTCATAACTGATTGTACGGATTCTATAATTTTTCTACGGTCTCCTTCCGAC
AAGGATTTCCAAATCCGTTTACGTGACTTGAAAAATTGCAAAATTTTGATAGAGAAACTCTCGCCAAGTA
TCGACCTGCAGGCATGCAAGCTCGGATCCACTAGTTCTAGAGCGGCCGCCACCGCGGTGGAGCTCCAATT
CGCCCTATAGTGAGTCGTATTACAATTCACTGGCCGTCGTTTTACAACGTCGTGACTGGGAAAACCCTGG
CGTTACCCAACTTAATCGCCTTGCAGCACATCCCCCTTTCGCCAGCTGGCGTAATAGCGAAGAGGCCCGC
ACCGATCGCCCTTCCCAACAGTTGCGCAGCCTGAATGGCGAATGG
[124 nt withheld, positions 4078-4201]
C
[91 nt withheld, positions 4203-4293]
A
[49 nt withheld, positions 4295-4343]
CCTTTGACGTTGGAGTCCACGTTCTTT
[37 nt withheld, positions 4371-4407]
ACCCTATCTCGGTCTATTCTTTTGATTTATAAGGGATTTTGCCGATTTCGGCCTATTGGTTAAAAAATGA
GCTGATTTAACAAAAATTTAACGCGAATTTTAACAAAATATTAACGCTTACAATTTCCTGATGCGGTATT
TTCTCCTTACGCATCTGTGCGGTATTTCACACCGCATAGATCCGTCGAGTTCAAGAGAAAAAAAAAGAAA
AAGCAAAAAGAAAAAAGGAAAGCGCGCCTCGTTCAGAATGACACGTATAGAATGATGCATTACCTTGTCA
TCTTCAGTATCATACTGTTCGTATACATACTTACTGACATTCATAGGTATACATATATACACATGTATAT
ATATCGTATGCTGCAGCTTTAAATAATCGGTGTCACTACATAAGAACACCTTTGGTGGAGGGAACATCGT
TGGTACCATTGGGCGAGGTGGCTTCTCTTATGGCAACCGCAAGAGCCTTGAACGCACTCTCACTACGGTG
ATGATCATTCTTGCCTCGCAGACAATCAACGTGGAGGGTAATTCTGCTAGCCTCTGCAAAGCTTTCAAGA
AAATGCGGGATCATCTCGCAAGAGAGATCTCCTACTTTCTCCCTTTGCAAACCAAGTTCGACAACTGCGT
ACGGCCTGTTCGAAAGATCTACCACCGCTCTGGAAAGTGCCTCATCCAAAGGCGCAAATCCTGATCCAAA
CCTTTTTACTCCACGCACGGCCCCTAGGGCCTCTTTAAAAGCTTGACCGAGAGCAATCCCGCAGTCTTCA
GTGGTGTGATGGTCGTCTATGTGTAAGTCACCAATGCACTCAACGATTAGCGACCAGCCGGAATGCTTGG
CCAGAGCATGTATCATATGGTCCAGAAACCCTATACCTGTGTGGACGTTAATCACTTGCGATTGTGTGGC
CTGTTCTGCTACTGCTTCTGCCTCTTTTTCTGGGAAGATCGAGTGCTCTATCGCTAGGGGACCACCCTTT
AAAGAGATCGCAATCTGAATCTTGGTTTCATTTGTAATACGCTTTACTAGGGCTTTCTGCTCTGTCATCT
TTGCCTTCGTTTATCTTGCCTGCTCATTTTTTAGTATATTCTTCGAAGAAATCACATTACTTTATATAAT
GTATAATTCATTATGTGATAATGCCAATCGCTAAGAAAAAAAAAGAGTCATCCGCTAGGTGGAAAAAAAA
AAATGAAAATCATTACCGAGGCATAAAAAAATATAGAGTGTACTAGAGGAGGCCAAGAGTAATAGAAAAA
GAAAATTGCGGGAAAGGACTGTGTTATGACTTCCCTGACTAATGCCGTGTTCAAACGATACCTGGCAGTG
ACTCCTAGCGCTCACCAAGCTCTTAAAACGGGAATTTATGGTGCACTCTCAGTACAATCTGCTCTGATGC
CGCATAGTTAAGCCAGCCCCGACACCCGCCAACACCCGCTGACGCGCCCTGACGGGCTTGTCTGCTCCCG
GCATCCGCTTACAGACAAGCTGTGACCGTCTCCGGGAGCTGCATGTGTCAGAGGTTTTCACCGTCATCAC
CGAAACGCGCGAGACGAAAGGGCCTCGTGATACGCCTATTTTTATAGGTTAATGTCATGATAATAATGGT
TTCTTAGACGTCAGGTGGCACTTTTCGGGGAAATGTGCGCGGAACCCCTATTTGTTTATTTTTCTAAATA
CATTCAAATATGTATCCGCTCATGAGACAATAACCCTGATAAATGCTTCAATAATATTGAAAAAGGAAGA
GTATGAGTATTCAACATTTCCGTGTCGCCCTTATTCCCTTTTTTGCGGCATTTTGCCTTCCTGTTTTTGC
TCACCCAGAAACGCTGGTGAAAGTAAAAGATGCTGAAGATCAGTTGGGTGCACGAGTGGGTTACATCGAA
CTGGATCTCAACAGCGGTAAGATCCTTGAGAGTTTTCGCCCCGAAGAACGTTTTCCAATGATGAGCACTT
TTAAAGTTCTGCTATGTGGCGCGGTATTATCCCGTATTGACGCCGGGCAAGAGCAACTCGGTCGCCGCAT
ACACTATTCTCAGAATGACTTGGTTGAGTACTCACCAGTCACAGAAAAGCATCTTACGGATGGCATGACA
GTAAGAGAATTATGCAGTGCTGCCATAACCATGAGTGATAACACTGCGGCCAACTTACTTCTGACAACGA
TCGGAGGACCGAAGGAGCTAACCGCTTTTTTGCACAACATGGGGGATCATGTAACTCGCCTTGATCGTTG
GGAACCGGAGCTGAATGAAGCCATACCAAACGACGAGCGTGACACCACGATGCCTGTAGCAATGGCAACA
ACGTTGCGCAAACTATTAACTGGCGAACTACTTACTCTAGCTTCCCGGCAACAATTAATAGACTGGATGG
AGGCGGATAAAGTTGCAGGACCACTTCTGCGCTCGGCCCTTCCGGCTGGCTGGTTTATTGCTGATAAATC
TGGAGCCGGTGAGCGTGGGTCTCGCGGTATCATTGCAGCACTGGGGCCAGATGGTAAGCCCTCCCGTATC
GTAGTTATCTACACGACGGGGAGTCAGGCAACTATGGATGAACGAAATAGACAGATCGCTGAGATAGGTG
CCTCACTGATTAAGCATTGGTAACTGTCAGACCAAGTTTACTCATATATACTTTAGATTGATTTAAAACT
TCATTTTTAATTTAAAAGGATCTAGGTGAAGATCCTTTTTGATAATCTCATGACCAAAATCCCTTAACGT
GAGTTTTCGTTCCACTGAGCGTCAGACCCCGTAGAAAAGATCAAAGGATCTTCTTGAGATCCTTTTTTTC
TGCGCGTAATCTGCTGCTTGCAAACAAAAAAACCACCGCTACCAGCGGTGGTTTGTTTGCCGGATCAAGA
GCTACCAACTCTTTTTCCGAAGGTAACTGGCTTCAGCAGAGCGCAGATACCAAATACTGTTCTTCTAGTG
TAGCCGTAGTTAGGCCACCACTTCAAGAACTCTGTAGCACCGCCTACATACCTCGCTCTGCTAATCCTGT
TACCAGTGGCTGCTGCCAGTGGCGATAAGTCGTGTCTTACCGGGTTGGACTCAAGACGATAGTTACCGGA
TAAGGCGCAGCGGTCGGGCTGAACGGGGGGTTCGTGCACACAGCCCAGCTTGGAGCGAACGACCTACACC
GAACTGAGATACCTACAGCGTGAGCTATGAGAAAGCGCCACGCTTCCCGAAGGGAGAAAGGCGGACAGGT
ATCCGGTAAGCGGCAGGGTCGGAACAGGAGAGCGCACGAGGGAGCTTCCAGGGGGAAACGCCTGGTATCT
TTATAGTCCTGTCGGGTTTCGCCACCTCTGACTTGAGCGTCGATTTTTGTGATGCTCGTCAGGGGGGCGG
AGCCTATGGAAAAACGCCAGCAACGCGGCCTTTTTACGGTTCCTGGCCTTTTGCTGGCCTTTTGCTCACA
TGTTCTTTCCTGCGTTATCCCCTGATTCTGTGGATAACCGTATTACCGCCTTTGAGTGAGCTGATACCGC
TCGCCGCAGCCGAACGACCGAGCGCAGCGAGTCAGTGAGCGAGGAAGCGGAAGAGCGCCCAATACGCAAA
CCGCCTCTCCCCGCGCGTTGGCCGATTCATTAATGCAGCTGGCACGACAGGTTTCCCGACTGGAAAGCGG
GCAGTGAGCGCAACGCAATTAATGTGAGTTAGCTCACTCATTAGGCACCCCAGGCTTTACACTTTATGCT
TCCGGCTCGTATGTTGTGTGGAATTGTGAGCGGATAACAATTTCACACAGGAAACAGCTATGACCATGAT
TACGCCAAGCTCGAAATTAACCCTCACTAAAGGGAACAAAAGCTGGTACCGGGCCCCCCCTCGAGGTCGA
CGGTATCGATAAGCTTGGCTGCAGGTCGAGTTTA
